>Addgene plasmid #116333 | pHAGE-ERBB2-G776V | addgene full sequence | sequence record 237697 | Addgene NGS Result
AGAAGAAGGTGGAGAGAGAGACAGAGACAGATCCATTCGATTAGTGAACGGATCTCGACGGTATCGCCGA
ATTCACAAATGGCAGTATTCATCCACAATTTTAAAAGAAAAGGGGGGATTGGGGGGTACAGTGCAGGGGA
AAGAATAGTAGACATAATAGCAACAGACATACAAACTAAAGAATTACAAAAACAAATTACAAAAATTCAA
AATTTTCGGGTTTATTACAGGGACAGCAGAGATCCAGTTTGGACTAGTCGTGAGGCTCCGGTGCCCGTCA
GTGGGCAGAGCGCACATCGCCCACAGTCCCCGAGAAGTTGGGGGGAGGGGTCGGCAATTGAACCGGTGCC
TAGAGAAGGTGGCGCGGGGTAAACTGGGAAAGTGATGTCGTGTACTGGCTCCGCCTTTTTCCCGAGGGTG
GGGGAGAACCGTATATAAGTGCAGTAGTCGCCGTGAACGTTCTTTTTCGCAACGGGTTTGCCGCCAGAAC
ACAGGTAAGTGCCGTGTGTGGTTCCCGCGGGCCTGGCCTCTTTACGGGTTATGGCCCTTGCGTGCCTTGA
ATTACTTCCACCTGGCTGCAGTACGTGATTCTTGATCCCGAGCTTCGGGTTGGAAGTGGGTGGGAGAGTT
CGAGGCCTTGCGCTTAAGGAGCCCCTTCGCCTCGTGCTTGAGTTGAGGCCTGGCCTGGGCGCTGGGGCCG
CCGCGTGCGAATCTGGTGGCACCTTCGCGCCTGTCTCGCTGCTTTCGATAAGTCTCTAGCCATTTAAAAT
TTTTGATGACCTGCTGCGACGCTTTTTTTCTGGCAAGATAGTCTTGTAAATGCGGGCCAAGATCTGCACA
CTGGTATTTCGGTTTTTGGGGCCGCGGGCGGCGACGGGGCCCGTGCGTCCCAGCGCACATGTTCGGCGAG
GCGGGGCCTGCGAGCGCGGCCACCGAGAATCGGACGGGGGTAGTCTCAAGCTGGCCGGCCTGCTCTGGTG
CCTGGCCTCGCGCCGCCGTGTATCGCCCCGCCCTGGGCGGCAAGGCTGGCCCGGTCGGCACCAGTTGCGT
GAGCGGAAAGATGGCCGCTTCCCGGCCCTGCTGCAGGGAGCTCAAAATGGAGGACGCGGCGCTCGGGAGA
GCGGGCGGGTGAGTCACCCACACAAAGGAAAAGGGCCTTTCCGTCCTCAGCCGTCGCTTCATGTGACTCC
ACGGAGTACCGGGCGCCGTCCAGGCACCTCGATTAGTTCTCGAGCTTTTGGAGTACGTCGTCTTTAGGTT
GGGGGGAGGGGTTTTATGCGATGGAGTTTCCCCACACTGAGTGGGTGGAGACTGAAGTTAGGCCAGCTTG
GCACTTGATGTAATTCTCCTTGGAATTTGCCCTTTTTGAGTTTGGATCTTGGTTCATTCTCAAGCCTCAG
ACAGTGGTTCAAAGTTTTTTTCTTCCATTTCAGGTGTCGTGAAGCGGCCCTGCAGATATCAACAAGTTTG
TACAAAAAAGCAGGCACCATGGAGCTGGCGGCCTTGTGCCGCTGGGGGCTCCTCCTCGCCCTCTTGCCCC
CCGGAGCCGCGAGCACCCAAGTGTGCACCGGCACAGACATGAAGCTGCGGCTCCCTGCCAGTCCCGAGAC
CCACCTGGACATGCTCCGCCACCTCTACCAGGGCTGCCAGGTGGTGCAGGGAAACCTGGAACTCACCTAC
CTGCCCACCAATGCCAGCCTGTCCTTCCTGCAGGATATCCAGGAGGTGCAGGGCTACGTGCTCATCGCTC
ACAACCAAGTGAGGCAGGTCCCACTGCAGAGGCTGCGGATTGTGCGAGGCACCCAGCTCTTTGAGGACAA
CTATGCCCTGGCCGTGCTAGACAATGGAGACCCGCTGAACAATACCACCCCTGTCACAGGGGCCTCCCCA
GGAGGCCTGCGGGAGCTGCAGCTTCGAAGCCTCACAGAGATCTTGAAAGGAGGGGTCTTGATCCAGCGGA
ACCCCCAGCTCTGCTACCAGGACACGATTTTGTGGAAGGACATCTTCCACAAGAACAACCAGCTGGCTCT
CACACTGATAGACACCAACCGCTCTCGGGCCTGCCACCCCTGTTCTCCGATGTGTAAGGGCTCCCGCTGC
TGGGGAGAGAGTTCTGAGGATTGTCAGAGCCTGACGCGCACTGTCTGTGCCGGTGGCTGTGCCCGCTGCA
AGGGGCCACTGCCCACTGACTGCTGCCATGAGCAGTGTGCTGCCGGCTGCACGGGCCCCAAGCACTCTGA
CTGCCTGGCCTGCCTCCACTTCAACCACAGTGGCATCTGTGAGCTGCACTGCCCAGCCCTGGTCACCTAC
AACACAGACACGTTTGAGTCCATGCCCAATCCCGAGGGCCGGTATACATTCGGCGCCAGCTGTGTGACTG
CCTGTCCCTACAACTACCTTTCTACGGACGTGGGATCCTGCACCCTCGTCTGCCCCCTGCACAACCAAGA
GGTGACAGCAGAGGATGGAACACAGCGGTGTGAGAAGTGCAGCAAGCCCTGTGCCCGAGTGTGCTATGGT
CTGGGCATGGAGCACTTGCGAGAGGTGAGGGCAGTTACCAGTGCCAATATCCAGGAGTTTGCTGGCTGCA
AGAAGATCTTTGGGAGCCTGGCATTTCTGCCGGAGAGCTTTGATGGGGACCCAGCCTCCAACACTGCCCC
GCTCCAGCCAGAGCAGCTCCAAGTGTTTGAGACTCTGGAAGAGATCACAGGTTACCTATACATCTCAGCA
TGGCCGGACAGCCTGCCTGACCTCAGCGTCTTCCAGAACCTGCAAGTAATCCGGGGACGAATTCTGCACA
ATGGCGCCTACTCGCTGACCCTGCAAGGGCTGGGCATCAGCTGGCTGGGGCTGCGCTCACTGAGGGAACT
GGGCAGTGGACTGGCCCTCATCCACCATAACACCCACCTCTGCTTCGTGCACACGGTGCCCTGGGACCAG
CTCTTTCGGAACCCGCACCAAGCTCTGCTCCACACTGCCAACCGGCCAGAGGACGAGTGTGTGGGCGAGG
GCCTGGCCTGCCACCAGCTGTGCGCCCGAGGGCACTGCTGGGGTCCAGGGCCCACCCAGTGTGTCAACTG
CAGCCAGTTCCTTCGGGGCCAGGAGTGCGTGGAGGAATGCCGAGTACTGCAGGGGCTCCCCAGGGAGTAT
GTGAATGCCAGGCACTGTTTGCCGTGCCACCCTGAGTGTCAGCCCCAGAATGGCTCAGTGACCTGTTTTG
GACCGGAGGCTGACCAGTGTGTGGCCTGTGCCCACTATAAGGACCCTCCCTTCTGCGTGGCCCGCTGCCC
CAGCGGTGTGAAACCTGACCTCTCCTACATGCCCATCTGGAAGTTTCCAGATGAGGAGGGCGCATGCCAG
CCTTGCCCCATCAACTGCACCCACTCCTGTGTGGACCTGGATGACAAGGGCTGCCCCGCCGAGCAGAGAG
CCAGCCCTCTGACGTCCATCATCTCTGCGGTGGTTGGCATTCTGCTGGTCGTGGTCTTGGGGGTGGTCTT
TGGGATCCTCATCAAGCGACGGCAGCAGAAGATCCGGAAGTACACGATGCGGAGACTGCTGCAGGAAACG
GAGCTGGTGGAGCCGCTGACACCTAGCGGAGCGATGCCCAACCAGGCGCAGATGCGGATCCTGAAAGAGA
CGGAGCTGAGGAAGGTGAAGGTGCTTGGATCTGGCGCTTTTGGCACAGTCTACAAGGGCATCTGGATCCC
TGATGGGGAGAATGTGAAAATTCCAGTGGCCATCAAAGTGTTGAGGGAAAACACATCCCCCAAAGCCAAC
AAAGAAATCTTAGACGAAGCATACGTGATGGCTGTTGTGGGCTCCCCATATGTCTCCCGCCTTCTGGGCA
TCTGCCTGACATCCACGGTGCAGCTGGTGACACAGCTTATGCCCTATGGCTGCCTCTTAGACCATGTCCG
GGAAAACCGCGGACGCCTGGGCTCCCAGGACCTGCTGAACTGGTGTATGCAGATTGCCAAGGGGATGAGC
TACCTGGAGGATGTGCGGCTCGTACACAGGGACTTGGCCGCTCGGAACGTGCTGGTCAAGAGTCCCAACC
ATGTCAAAATTACAGACTTCGGGCTGGCTCGGCTGCTGGACATTGACGAGACAGAGTACCATGCAGATGG
GGGCAAGGTGCCCATCAAGTGGATGGCGCTGGAGTCCATTCTCCGCCGGCGGTTCACCCACCAGAGTGAT
GTGTGGAGTTATGGTGTGACTGTGTGGGAGCTGATGACTTTTGGGGCCAAACCTTACGATGGGATCCCAG
CCCGGGAGATCCCTGACCTGCTGGAAAAGGGGGAGCGGCTGCCCCAGCCCCCCATCTGCACCATTGATGT
CTACATGATCATGGTCAAATGTTGGATGATTGACTCTGAATGTCGGCCAAGATTCCGGGAGTTGGTGTCT
GAATTCTCCCGCATGGCCAGGGACCCCCAGCGCTTTGTGGTCATCCAGAATGAGGACTTGGGCCCAGCCA
GTCCCTTGGACAGCACCTTCTACCGCTCACTGCTGGAGGACGATGACATGGGGGACCTGGTGGATGCTGA
GGAGTATCTGGTACCCCAGCAGGGCTTCTTCTGTCCAGACCCTGCCCCGGGCGCTGGGGGCATGGTCCAC
CACAGGCACCGCAGCTCATCTACCAGGAGTGGCGGTGGGGACCTGACACTAGGGCTGGAGCCCTCTGAAG
AGGAGGCCCCCAGGTCTCCACTGGCACCCTCCGAAGGGGCTGGCTCCGATGTATTTGATGGTGACCTGGG
AATGGGGGCAGCCAAGGGGCTGCAAAGCCTCCCCACACATGACCCCAGCCCTCTACAGCGGTACAGTGAG
GACCCCACAGTACCCCTGCCCTCTGAGACTGATGGCTACGTTGCCCCCCTGACCTGCAGCCCCCAGCCTG
AATATGTGAACCAGCCAGATGTTCGGCCCCAGCCCCCTTCGCCCCGAGAGGGCCCTCTGCCTGCTGCCCG
ACCTGCTGGTGCCACTCTGGAAAGGCCCAAGACTCTCTCCCCAGGGAAGAATGGGGTCGTCAAAGACGTT
TTTGCCTTTGGGGGTGCCGTGGAGAACCCCGAGTACTTGACACCCCAGGGAGGAGCTGCCCCTCAGCCCC
ACCCTCCTCCTGCCTTCAGCCCAGCCTTCGACAACCTCTATTACTGGGACCAGGACCCACCAGAGCGGGG
GGCTCCACCCAGCACCTTCAAAGGGACACCTACGGCAGAGAACCCAGAGTACCTGGGTCTGGACGTGCCA
GTGTAGAACCCAGCTTTCTTGTACAAAGTGGTTGATATCCAGCACAGTGGCGGCCGCTCGAGTCTAGAGG
GCCCGCGGTTCGAAGGTAAGCCTATCCCTAACCCTCTCCTCGGTCTCGATTCTACGCGTACCGGTTAGTA
ATGAGATCCCTCCCCCCCCCCTAACGTTACTGGCCGAAGCCGCTTGGAATAAGGCCGGTGTGCGTTTGTC
TATATGTTATTTTCCACCATATTGCCGTCTTTTGGCAATGTGAGGGCCCGGAAACCTGGCCCTGTCTTCT
TGACGAGCATTCCTAGGGGTCTTTCCCCTCTCGCCAAAGGAATGCAAGGTCTGTTGAATGTCGTGAAGGA
AGCAGTTCCTCTGGAAGCTTCTTGAAGACAAACAACGTCTGTAGCGACCCTTTGCAGGCAGCGGAACCCC
CCACCTGGCGACAGGTGCCTCTGCGGCCAAAAGCCACGTGTATAAGATACACCTGCAAAGGCGGCACAAC
CCCAGTGCCACGTTGTGAGTTGGATAGTTGTGGAAAGAGTCAAATGGCTCTCCTCAAGCGTATTCAACAA
GGGGCTGAAGGATGCCCAGAAGGTACCCCATTGTATGGGATCTGATCTGGGGCCTCGGTGCACATGCTTT
ACATGTGTTTAGTCGAGGTTAAAAAAACGTCTAGGCCCCCCGAACCACGGGGACGTGGTTTTCCTTTGAA
AAACACGATGATAATATGGCCACACATATGGTGAGCAAGGGCGAGGAGCTGTTCACCGGGGTGGTGCCCA
TCCTGGTCGAGCTGGACGGCGACGTAAACGGCCACAAGTTCAGCGTGTCCGGCGAGGGCGAGGGCGATGC
CACCTACGGCAAGCTGACCCTGAAGTTCATCTGCACCACCGGCAAGCTGCCCGTGCCCTGGCCCACCCTC
GTGACCACCCTGACCTACGGCGTGCAGTGCTTCAGCCGCTACCCCGACCACATGAAGCAGCACGACTTCT
TCAAGTCCGCCATGCCCGAAGGCTACGTCCAGGAGCGCACCATCTTCTTCAAGGACGACGGCAACTACAA
GACCCGCGCCGAGGTGAAGTTCGAGGGCGACACCCTGGTGAACCGCATCGAGCTGAAGGGCATCGACTTC
AAGGAGGACGGCAACATCCTGGGGCACAAGCTGGAGTACAACTACAACAGCCACAACGTCTATATCATGG
CCGACAAGCAGAAGAACGGCATCAAGGTGAACTTCAAGATCCGCCACAACATCGAGGACGGCAGCGTGCA
GCTCGCCGACCACTACCAGCAGAACACCCCCATCGGCGACGGCCCCGTGCTGCTGCCCGACAACCACTAC
CTGAGCACCCAGTCCGCCCTGAGCAAAGACCCCAACGAGAAGCGCGATCACATGGTCCTGCTGGAGTTCG
TGACCGCCGCCGGGATCACTCTCGGCATGGACGAGCTGTACAAGTAAATCGATAGATCCTAATCAACCTC
TGGATTACAAAATTTGTGAAAGATTGACTGGTATTCTTAACTATGTTGCTCCTTTTACGCTATGTGGATA
CGCTGCTTTAATGCCTTTGTATCATGCTATTGCTTCCCGTATGGCTTTCATTTTCTCCTCCTTGTATAAA
TCCTGGTTGCTGTCTCTTTATGAGGAGTTGTGGCCCGTTGTCAGGCAACGTGGCGTGGTGTGCACTGTGT
TTGCTGACGCAACCCCCACTGGTTGGGGCATTGCCACCACCTGTCAGCTCCTTTCCGGGACTTTCGCTTT
CCCCCTCCCTATTGCCACGGCGGAACTCATCGCCGCCTGCCTTGCCCGCTGCTGGACAGGGGCTCGGCTG
TTGGGCACTGACAATTCCGTGGTGTTGTCGGGGAAATCATCGTCCTTTCCTTGGCTGCTCGCCTGTGTTG
CCACCTGGATTCTGCGCGGGACGTCCTTCTGCTACGTCCCTTCGGCCCTCAATCCAGCGGACCTTCCTTC
CCGCGGCCTGCTGCCGGCTCTGCGGCCTCTTCCGCGTCTTCGCCTTCGCCCTCAGACGAGTCGGATCTCC
CTTTGGGCCGCCTCCCCGCCTGAGATCCTTTAAGACCAATGACTTACAAGGCAGCTGTAGATCTTAGCCA
CTTTTTAAAAGAAAAGGGGGGACTGGAAGGGCTAATTCACTCCCAACGAAGACAAGATCTGCTTTTTGCT
TGTACTGGGTCTCTCTGGTTAGACCAGATCTGAGCCTGGGAGCTCTCTGGCTAACTAGGGAACCCACTGC
TTAAGCCTCAATAAAGCTTGCCTTGAGTGCTTCAAGTAGTGTGTGCCCGTCTGTTGTGTGACTCTGGTAA
CTAGAGATCCCTCAGACCCTTTTAGTCAGTGTGGAAAATCTCTAGCAGTAGTAGTTCATGTCATCTTATT
ATTCAGTATTTATAACTTGCAAAGAAATGAATATCAGAGAGTGAGAGGCCCGGGTTAATTAAGGAAAGGG
CTAGATCATTCTTGAAGACGAAAGGGCCTCGTGATACGCCTATTTTTATAGGTTAATGTCATGATAATAA
TGGTTTCTTAGACGTCAGGTGGCACTTTTCGGGGAAATGTGCGCGGAACCCCTATTTGTTTATTTTTCTA
AATACATTCAAATATGTATCCGCTCATGAGACAATAACCCTGATAAATGCTTCAATAATATTGAAAAAGG
AAGAGTATGAGTATTCAACATTTCCGTGTCGCCCTTATTCCCTTTTTTGCGGCATTTTGCCTTCCTGTTT
TTGCTCACCCAGAAACGCTGGTGAAAGTAAAAGATGCTGAAGATCAGTTGGGTGCACGAGTGGGTTACAT
CGAACTGGATCTCAACAGCGGTAAGATCCTTGAGAGTTTTCGCCCCGAAGAACGTTTTCCAATGATGAGC
ACTTTTAAAGTTCTGCTATGTGGCGCGGTATTATCCCGTGTTGACGCCGGGCAAGAGCAACTCGGTCGCC
GCATACACTATTCTCAGAATGACTTGGTTGAGTACTCACCAGTCACAGAAAAGCATCTTACGGATGGCAT
GACAGTAAGAGAATTATGCAGTGCTGCCATAACCATGAGTGATAACACTGCGGCCAACTTACTTCTGACA
ACGATCGGAGGACCGAAGGAGCTAACCGCTTTTTTGCACAACATGGGGGATCATGTAACTCGCCTTGATC
GTTGGGAACCGGAGCTGAATGAAGCCATACCAAACGACGAGCGTGACACCACGATGCCTGTAGCAATGGC
AACAACGTTGCGCAAACTATTAACTGGCGAACTACTTACTCTAGCTTCCCGGCAACAATTAATAGACTGG
ATGGAGGCGGATAAAGTTGCAGGACCACTTCTGCGCTCGGCCCTTCCGGCTGGCTGGTTTATTGCTGATA
AATCTGGAGCCGGTGAGCGTGGGTCTCGCGGTATCATTGCAGCACTGGGGCCAGATGGTAAGCCCTCCCG
TATCGTAGTTATCTACACGACGGGGAGTCAGGCAACTATGGATGAACGAAATAGACAGATCGCTGAGATA
GGTGCCTCACTGATTAAGCATTGGTAACTGTCAGACCAAGTTTACTCATATATACTTTAGATTGATTTAA
AACTTCATTTTTAATTTAAAAGGATCTAGGTGAAGATCCTTTTTGATAATCTCATGACCAAAATCCCTTA
ACGTGAGTTTTCGTTCCACTGAGCGTCAGACCCCGTAGAAAAGATCAAAGGATCTTCTTGAGATCCTTTT
TTTCTGCGCGTAATCTGCTGCTTGCAAACAAAAAAACCACCGCTACCAGCGGTGGTTTGTTTGCCGGATC
AAGAGCTACCAACTCTTTTTCCGAAGGTAACTGGCTTCAGCAGAGCGCAGATACCAAATACTGTTCTTCT
AGTGTAGCCGTAGTTAGGCCACCACTTCAAGAACTCTGTAGCACCGCCTACATACCTCGCTCTGCTAATC
CTGTTACCAGTGGCTGCTGCCAGTGGCGATAAGTCGTGTCTTACCGGGTTGGACTCAAGACGATAGTTAC
CGGATAAGGCGCAGCGGTCGGGCTGAACGGGGGGTTCGTGCACACAGCCCAGCTTGGAGCGAACGACCTA
CACCGAACTGAGATACCTACAGCGTGAGCTATGAGAAAGCGCCACGCTTCCCGAAGGGAGAAAGGCGGAC
AGGTATCCGGTAAGCGGCAGGGTCGGAACAGGAGAGCGCACGAGGGAGCTTCCAGGGGGAAACGCCTGGT
ATCTTTATAGTCCTGTCGGGTTTCGCCACCTCTGACTTGAGCGTCGATTTTTGTGATGCTCGTCAGGGGG
GCGGAGCCTATGGAAAAACGCCAGCAACGCGGCCTTTTTACGGTTCCTGGCCTTTTGCTGGCCTTTTGCT
CACATGTTCTTTCCTGCGTTATCCCCTGATTCTGTGGATAACCGTATTACCGCCTTTGAGTGAGCTGATA
CCGCTCGCCGCAGCCGAACGACCGAGCGCAGCGAGTCAGTGAGCGAGGAAGCGGAAGAGCGCCCAATACG
CAAACCGCCTCTCCCCGCGCGTTGGCCGATTCATTAATGCAGCAAGCTCATGGCTGACTAATTTTTTTTA
TTTATGCAGAGGCCGAGGCCGCCTCGGCCTCTGAGCTATTCCAGAAGTAGTGAGGAGGCTTTTTTGGAGG
CCTAGGCTTTTGCAAAAAGCTCCCCGTGGCACGACAGGTTTCCCGACTGGAAAGCGGGCAGTGAGCGCAA
CGCAATTAATGTGAGTTAGCTCACTCATTAGGCACCCCAGGCTTTACACTTTATGCTTCCGGCTCGTATG
TTGTGTGGAATTGTGAGCGGATAACAATTTCACACAGGAAACAGCTATGACATGATTACGAATTTCACAA
ATAAAGCATTTTTTTCACTGCATTCTAGTTGTGGTTTGTCCAAACTCATCAATGTATCTTATCATGTCTG
GATCAACTGGATAACTCAAGCTAACCAAAATCATCCCAAACTTCCCACCCCATACCCTATTACCACTGCC
AATTACCTGTGGTTTCATTTACTCTAAACCTGTGATTCCTCTGAATTATTTTCATTTTAAAGAAATTGTA
TTTGTTAAATATGTACTACAAACTTAGTAGTTGGAAGGGCTAATTCACTCCCAAAGAAGACAAGATATCC
TTGATCTGTGGATCTACCACACACAAGGCTACTTCCCTGATTAGCAGAACTACACACCAGGGCCAGGGGT
CAGATATCCACTGACCTTTGGATGGTGCTACAAGCTAGTACCAGTTGAGCCAGATAAGGTAGAAGAGGCC
AATAAAGGAGAGAACACCAGCTTGTTACACCCTGTGAGCCTGCATGGGATGGATGACCCGGAGAGAGAAG
TGTTAGAGTGGAGGTTTGACAGCCGCCTAGCATTTCATCACGTGGCCCGAGAGCTGCATCCGGAGTACTT
CAAGAACTGCTGATATCGAGCTTGCTACAAGGGACTTTCCGCTGGGGACTTTCCAGGGAGGCGTGGCCTG
GGCGGGACTGGGGAGTGGCGAGCCCTCAGATCCTGCATATAAGCAGCTGCTTTTTGCCTGTACTGGGTCT
CTCTGGTTAGACCAGATCTGAGCCTGGGAGCTCTCTGGCTAACTAGGGAACCCACTGCTTAAGCCTCAAT
AAAGCTTGCCTTGAGTGCTTCAAGTAGTGTGTGCCCGTCTGTTGTGTGACTCTGGTAACTAGAGATCCCT
CAGACCCTTTTAGTCAGTGTGGAAAATCTCTAGCAGTGGCGCCCGAACAGGGACTTGAAAGCGAAAGGGA
AACCAGAGGAGCTCTCTCGACGCAGGACTCGGCTTGCTGAAGCGCGCACGGCAAGAGGCGAGGGGCGGCG
ACTGGTGAGTACGCCAAAAATTTTGACTAGCGGAGGCTAGAAGGAGAGAGATGGGTGCGAGAGCGTCAGT
ATTAAGCGGGGGAGAATTAGATCGCGATGGGAAAAAATTCGGTTAAGGCCAGGGGGAAAGAAAAAATATA
AATTAAAACATATAGTATGGGCAAGCAGGGAGCTAGAACGATTCGCAGTTAATCCTGGCCTGTTAGAAAC
ATCAGAAGGCTGTAGACAAATACTGGGACAGCTACAACCATCCCTTCAGACAGGATCAGAAGAACTTAGA
TCATTATATAATACAGTAGCAACCCTCTATTGTGTGCATCAAAGGATAGAGATAAAAGACACCAAGGAAG
CTTTAGACAAGATAGAGGAAGAGCAAAACAAAAGTAAGACCACCGCACAGCAAGCGGCCGGCCGCTGATC
TTCAGACCTGGAGGAGGAGATATGAGGGACAATTGGAGAAGTGAATTATATAAATATAAAGTAGTAAAAA
TTGAACCATTAGGAGTAGCACCCACCAAGGCAAAGAGAAGAGTGGTGCAGAGAGAAAAAAGAGCAGTGGG
AATAGGAGCTTTGTTCCTTGGGTTCTTGGGAGCAGCAGGAAGCACTATGGGCGCAGCGTCAATGACGCTG
ACGGTACAGGCCAGACAATTATTGTCTGGTATAGTGCAGCAGCAGAACAATTTGCTGAGGGCTATTGAGG
CGCAACAGCATCTGTTGCAACTCACAGTCTGGGGCATCAAGCAGCTCCAGGCAAGAATCCTGGCTGTGGA
AAGATACCTAAAGGATCAACAGCTCCTGGGGATTTGGGGTTGCTCTGGAAAACTCATTTGCACCACTGCT
GTGCCTTGGAATGCTAGTTGGAGTAATAAATCTCTGGAACAGATTTGGAATCACACGACCTGGATGGAGT
GGGACAGAGAAATTAACAATTACACAAGCTTAATACACTCCTTAATTGAAGAATCGCAAAACCAGCAAGA
AAAGAATGAACAAGAATTATTGGAATTAGATAAATGGGCAAGTTTGTGGAATTGGTTTAACATAACAAAT
TGGCTGTGGTATATAAAATTATTCATAATGATAGTAGGAGGCTTGGTAGGTTTAAGAATAGTTTTTGCTG
TACTTTCTATAGTGAATAGAGTTAGGCAGGGATATTCACCATTATCGTTTCAGACCCACCTCCCAACCCC
GAGGGGACCCGACAGGCCCGAAGGAATAGA
Features (pLannotate 1.2.2; 27 found; start..end, strand, type, name):
     99..216     +  misc_feature   cPPT/CTS: central polypurine tract and central termination sequence of HIV-1
    264..1442    +  promoter       EF-1α promoter: strong constitutive promoter for human elongation factor EF-1α
   1463..1483    +  protein_bind   attB1: mutant version of attB; core recombination site for the Gateway® BP reaction BP Clonase™
   1489..5253    +  CDS            ERBB2: ERBB2_HUMAN - Also known as HER2, MLN19, NEU, NGL. Experimental evidence at protein level: Swiss-Prot protein existence level 1. In the nucleus is involved in transcriptional regulation. Associates with the 5'-TCAAATTC-3' sequence in the PTGS2/COX-2 promoter and activates its transcription. Implicated in transcriptional activation of CDKN1A; the function involves STAT3 and SRC. Involved in the transcription of rRNA genes by RNA Pol I and enhances protein synthesis and cell growth. From Homo sapiens (Human).
   5258..5282    -  protein_bind   attB2: mutant version of attB; recombination site for the Gateway® BP reaction BP Clonase™
   5335..5376    +  CDS            V5 tag: epitope tag from simian virus 5
   5502..5964    +  misc_feature   IRES: internal ribosome entry site (IRES) of the encephalomyocarditis virus (EMCV)
   5978..6697    +  CDS            EGFP: the original enhanced GFP (Yang et al., 1996) mammalian codon-optimized
   6711..7299    +  misc_feature   WPRE: woodchuck hepatitis virus posttranscriptional regulatory element
   7307..7372    +  CDS            nef (fragment): NEF_HV1Z2 - Experimental evidence at protein level: Swiss-Prot protein existence level 1. Extracellular Nef protein targets CD4(+) T-lymphocytes for apoptosis by interacting with CXCR4 surface receptors. From Human immunodeficiency virus type 1 group M subtype D (isolate Z2/CDC-Z34) (HIV-1).
   7374..7607    +  LTR            3' LTR (ΔU3): self-inactivating 3' long terminal repeat (LTR) from HIV-1
   7812..7916    +  promoter       AmpR promoter: bla
   7917..8777    +  CDS            AmpR: β-lactamase; bla; confers resistance to ampicillin, carbenicillin, and related antibiotics
   8948..9536    +  rep_origin     ori: high-copy-number ColE1/pMB1/pBR322/pUC origin of replication
   9719..9773    +  CDS            lacI (fragment): lac repressor; lacI; The lac repressor binds to the lac operator to inhibit transcription in E. coli. This inhibition can be relieved by adding lactose or isopropyl-β-D-thiogalactopyranoside (IPTG).
   9779..9872    +  rep_origin     SV40 ori (fragment): SV40 origin of replication
   9897..9934    +  CDS            lacI (fragment): lac repressor; lacI; The lac repressor binds to the lac operator to inhibit transcription in E. coli. This inhibition can be relieved by adding lactose or isopropyl-β-D-thiogalactopyranoside (IPTG).
   9947..9968    +  protein_bind   CAP binding site: CAP binding activates transcription in the presence of cAMP. E. coli catabolite activator protein
   9983..10013   +  promoter       lac promoter: promoter for the E. coli lac operon
  10017..10039   +  protein_bind   lac operator (fragment): The lac repressor binds to the lac operator to inhibit transcription in E. coli. This inhibition can be relieved by adding lactose or isopropyl-β-D-thiogalactopyranoside (IPTG). lac repressor encoded by lacI
  10071..10154   +  polyA_signal   SV40 poly(A) signal (fragment): SV40 polyadenylation signal
  10321..10650   +  CDS            nef (fragment): NEF_HV1BR - Experimental evidence at protein level: Swiss-Prot protein existence level 1. Extracellular Nef protein targets CD4(+) T-lymphocytes for apoptosis by interacting with CXCR4 surface receptors (PubMed:14990729). From Human immunodeficiency virus type 1 group M subtype B (isolate BRU/LAI) (HIV-1).
  10698..10955   +  LTR            5' LTR (truncated): truncated 5' long terminal repeat (LTR) from HIV-1
  11002..11127   +  misc_feature   HIV-1 Ψ: packaging signal of human immunodeficiency virus type 1
  11111..11449   +  CDS            HIV-1 gag (fragment): gag protein from human immunodeficiency virus 1; gag
  11624..11857   +  misc_feature   RRE: The Rev response element (RRE) of HIV-1 allows for Rev-dependent mRNA export from the nucleus to the cytoplasm.
  12234..54      +  CDS            Rev (fragment) (across the origin): human immunodeficiency virus 1 (HIV-1) Rev protein; rev; enhances nuclear export of unspliced and incompletely spliced viral mRNAs
