[The description below was written by a language model from this plasmid's Addgene catalogue record and pLannotate feature annotations shown in this document.]
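Description:
pHAGE-ERBB2-G776V is an HIV-1-derived lentiviral expression plasmid built on the pHAGE backbone for delivering the G776V mutant of human ERBB2 (HER2/neu) into mammalian cells. In bacteria it is maintained through a high-copy ColE1/pUC-type origin and selected with ampicillin via the β-lactamase gene. The viral portion carries a truncated 5' LTR, the Ψ packaging signal with an adjoining gag fragment, the Rev response element for Rev-dependent nuclear export of the genomic RNA, the cPPT/CTS element that aids nuclear import of the reverse-transcribed genome, and a ΔU3 self-inactivating 3' LTR. No complete viral genes are annotated, only short gag, rev and nef remnants, so packaging functions and envelope must be supplied in trans.

Between the LTRs, a constitutive human EF-1α promoter drives the ERBB2 open reading frame, which was introduced by Gateway recombination and is therefore flanked by attB1 and attB2 sites. A V5 epitope tag is annotated shortly downstream of attB2; the record does not state whether the ERBB2 reading frame continues into it, so a C-terminal V5 fusion is possible but not confirmed. An EMCV IRES follows and directs translation of EGFP from the same transcript, so green fluorescence marks transduced cells. No mammalian drug-resistance marker is annotated. A WPRE after EGFP enhances transcript stability and expression.

The construct belongs to a collection of wild-type and mutant open reading frames generated to functionally annotate somatic cancer mutations, and it is suited to stable expression of this ERBB2 variant to assess its effects in cell models.
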