Addgene plasmid #116333: pHAGE-ERBB2-G776V
Purpose: Lentiviral expression of ERBB2 G776V
Depositing lab: Gordon Mills & Kenneth Scott. Depositing organization: Baylor College of Medicine. Publication: Systematic Functional Annotation of Somatic Mutations in Cancer. Ng PK, Li J, Jeong KJ, Shao S, Chen H, Tsang YH, Sengupta S, Wang Z, Bhavana VH, Tran R, Soewito S, Minussi DC, Moreno D, Kong K, Dogruluk T, Lu H, Gao J, Tokheim C, Zhou DC, Johnson AM, Zeng J, Ip CKM, Ju Z, Wester M, Yu S, Li Y, Vellano CP, Schultz N, Karchin R, Ding L, Lu Y, Cheung LWT, Chen K, Shaw KR, Meric-Bernstam F, Scott KL, Yi S, Sahni N, Liang H, Mills GB. Cancer Cell. 2018 Mar 12;33(3):450-462.e10. doi: 10.1016/j.ccell.2018.01.021. PubMed 29533785.
Backbone
  Vector backbone: pHAGE
  Vector type: Lentiviral
Growth in bacteria
  Bacterial resistance: Ampicillin, 100 μg/mL
  Growth temperature: 37°C
  Growth strain: Stbl3
  Copy number: High Copy
Gene/Insert
  Gene/Insert name: ERBB2
  Species: H. sapiens (human)
  Mutation: G776V
  Entrez Gene: ERBB2 (a.k.a. CD340, HER-2, HER-2/neu, HER2, MLN 19, MLN-19, NEU, NGL, TKR1, VSCN2, c-ERB-2, c-ERB2, p185(erbB2))
  Cloning method: Gateway Cloning
Terms and licenses: Academic/Nonprofit Terms; Industry Terms: Not Available to Industry
How to cite: pHAGE-ERBB2-G776V was a gift from Gordon Mills & Kenneth Scott (Addgene plasmid # 116333 ; http://n2t.net/addgene:116333 ; RRID:Addgene_116333)
