>Addgene plasmid #116333 | pHAGE-ERBB2-G776V | depositor partial sequence | sequence record 219207 | insert
ATGGAGCTGGCGGCCTTGTGCCGCTGGGGGCTCCTCCTCGCCCTCTTGCCCCCCGGAGCCGCGAGCACCC
AAGTGTGCACCGGCACAGACATGAAGCTGCGGCTCCCTGCCAGTCCCGAGACCCACCTGGACATGCTCCG
CCACCTCTACCAGGGCTGCCAGGTGGTGCAGGGAAACCTGGAACTCACCTACCTGCCCACCAATGCCAGC
CTGTCCTTCCTGCAGGATATCCAGGAGGTGCAGGGCTACGTGCTCATCGCTCACAACCAAGTGAGGCAGG
TCCCACTGCAGAGGCTGCGGATTGTGCGAGGCACCCAGCTCTTTGAGGACAACTATGCCCTGGCCGTGCT
AGACAATGGAGACCCGCTGAACAATACCACCCCTGTCACAGGGGCCTCCCCAGGAGGCCTGCGGGAGCTG
CAGCTTCGAAGCCTCACAGAGATCTTGAAAGGAGGGGTCTTGATCCAGCGGAACCCCCAGCTCTGCTACC
AGGACACGATTTTGTGGAAGGACATCTTCCACAAGAACAACCAGCTGGCTCTCACACTGATAGACACCAA
CCGCTCTCGGGCCTGCCACCCCTGTTCTCCGATGTGTAAGGGCTCCCGCTGCTGGGGAGAGAGTTCTGAG
GATTGTCAGAGCCTGACGCGCACTGTCTGTGCCGGTGGCTGTGCCCGCTGCAAGGGGCCACTGCCCACTG
ACTGCTGCCATGAGCAGTGTGCTGCCGGCTGCACGGGCCCCAAGCACTCTGACTGCCTGGCCTGCCTCCA
CTTCAACCACAGTGGCATCTGTGAGCTGCACTGCCCAGCCCTGGTCACCTACAACACAGACACGTTTGAG
TCCATGCCCAATCCCGAGGGCCGGTATACATTCGGCGCCAGCTGTGTGACTGCCTGTCCCTACAACTACC
TTTCTACGGACGTGGGATCCTGCACCCTCGTCTGCCCCCTGCACAACCAAGAGGTGACAGCAGAGGATGG
AACACAGCGGTGTGAGAAGTGCAGCAAGCCCTGTGCCCGAGTGTGCTATGGTCTGGGCATGGAGCACTTG
CGAGAGGTGAGGGCAGTTACCAGTGCCAATATCCAGGAGTTTGCTGGCTGCAAGAAGATCTTTGGGAGCC
TGGCATTTCTGCCGGAGAGCTTTGATGGGGACCCAGCCTCCAACACTGCCCCGCTCCAGCCAGAGCAGCT
CCAAGTGTTTGAGACTCTGGAAGAGATCACAGGTTACCTATACATCTCAGCATGGCCGGACAGCCTGCCT
GACCTCAGCGTCTTCCAGAACCTGCAAGTAATCCGGGGACGAATTCTGCACAATGGCGCCTACTCGCTGA
CCCTGCAAGGGCTGGGCATCAGCTGGCTGGGGCTGCGCTCACTGAGGGAACTGGGCAGTGGACTGGCCCT
CATCCACCATAACACCCACCTCTGCTTCGTGCACACGGTGCCCTGGGACCAGCTCTTTCGGAACCCGCAC
CAAGCTCTGCTCCACACTGCCAACCGGCCAGAGGACGAGTGTGTGGGCGAGGGCCTGGCCTGCCACCAGC
TGTGCGCCCGAGGGCACTGCTGGGGTCCAGGGCCCACCCAGTGTGTCAACTGCAGCCAGTTCCTTCGGGG
CCAGGAGTGCGTGGAGGAATGCCGAGTACTGCAGGGGCTCCCCAGGGAGTATGTGAATGCCAGGCACTGT
TTGCCGTGCCACCCTGAGTGTCAGCCCCAGAATGGCTCAGTGACCTGTTTTGGACCGGAGGCTGACCAGT
GTGTGGCCTGTGCCCACTATAAGGACCCTCCCTTCTGCGTGGCCCGCTGCCCCAGCGGTGTGAAACCTGA
CCTCTCCTACATGCCCATCTGGAAGTTTCCAGATGAGGAGGGCGCATGCCAGCCTTGCCCCATCAACTGC
ACCCACTCCTGTGTGGACCTGGATGACAAGGGCTGCCCCGCCGAGCAGAGAGCCAGCCCTCTGACGTCCA
TCATCTCTGCGGTGGTTGGCATTCTGCTGGTCGTGGTCTTGGGGGTGGTCTTTGGGATCCTCATCAAGCG
ACGGCAGCAGAAGATCCGGAAGTACACGATGCGGAGACTGCTGCAGGAAACGGAGCTGGTGGAGCCGCTG
ACACCTAGCGGAGCGATGCCCAACCAGGCGCAGATGCGGATCCTGAAAGAGACGGAGCTGAGGAAGGTGA
AGGTGCTTGGATCTGGCGCTTTTGGCACAGTCTACAAGGGCATCTGGATCCCTGATGGGGAGAATGTGAA
AATTCCAGTGGCCATCAAAGTGTTGAGGGAAAACACATCCCCCAAAGCCAACAAAGAAATCTTAGACGAA
GCATACGTGATGGCTGTTGTGGGCTCCCCATATGTCTCCCGCCTTCTGGGCATCTGCCTGACATCCACGG
TGCAGCTGGTGACACAGCTTATGCCCTATGGCTGCCTCTTAGACCATGTCCGGGAAAACCGCGGACGCCT
GGGCTCCCAGGACCTGCTGAACTGGTGTATGCAGATTGCCAAGGGGATGAGCTACCTGGAGGATGTGCGG
CTCGTACACAGGGACTTGGCCGCTCGGAACGTGCTGGTCAAGAGTCCCAACCATGTCAAAATTACAGACT
TCGGGCTGGCTCGGCTGCTGGACATTGACGAGACAGAGTACCATGCAGATGGGGGCAAGGTGCCCATCAA
GTGGATGGCGCTGGAGTCCATTCTCCGCCGGCGGTTCACCCACCAGAGTGATGTGTGGAGTTATGGTGTG
ACTGTGTGGGAGCTGATGACTTTTGGGGCCAAACCTTACGATGGGATCCCAGCCCGGGAGATCCCTGACC
TGCTGGAAAAGGGGGAGCGGCTGCCCCAGCCCCCCATCTGCACCATTGATGTCTACATGATCATGGTCAA
ATGTTGGATGATTGACTCTGAATGTCGGCCAAGATTCCGGGAGTTGGTGTCTGAATTCTCCCGCATGGCC
AGGGACCCCCAGCGCTTTGTGGTCATCCAGAATGAGGACTTGGGCCCAGCCAGTCCCTTGGACAGCACCT
TCTACCGCTCACTGCTGGAGGACGATGACATGGGGGACCTGGTGGATGCTGAGGAGTATCTGGTACCCCA
GCAGGGCTTCTTCTGTCCAGACCCTGCCCCGGGCGCTGGGGGCATGGTCCACCACAGGCACCGCAGCTCA
TCTACCAGGAGTGGCGGTGGGGACCTGACACTAGGGCTGGAGCCCTCTGAAGAGGAGGCCCCCAGGTCTC
CACTGGCACCCTCCGAAGGGGCTGGCTCCGATGTATTTGATGGTGACCTGGGAATGGGGGCAGCCAAGGG
GCTGCAAAGCCTCCCCACACATGACCCCAGCCCTCTACAGCGGTACAGTGAGGACCCCACAGTACCCCTG
CCCTCTGAGACTGATGGCTACGTTGCCCCCCTGACCTGCAGCCCCCAGCCTGAATATGTGAACCAGCCAG
ATGTTCGGCCCCAGCCCCCTTCGCCCCGAGAGGGCCCTCTGCCTGCTGCCCGACCTGCTGGTGCCACTCT
GGAAAGGCCCAAGACTCTCTCCCCAGGGAAGAATGGGGTCGTCAAAGACGTTTTTGCCTTTGGGGGTGCC
GTGGAGAACCCCGAGTACTTGACACCCCAGGGAGGAGCTGCCCCTCAGCCCCACCCTCCTCCTGCCTTCA
GCCCAGCCTTCGACAACCTCTATTACTGGGACCAGGACCCACCAGAGCGGGGGGCTCCACCCAGCACCTT
CAAAGGGACACCTACGGCAGAGAACCCAGAGTACCTGGGTCTGGACGTGCCAGTGTGA
